Addgene plasmid #104685: pUG-UBC20
Purpose: Cloning Module
Depositing lab: Marco Trujillo. Depositing organization: Leibniz Institute of Plant Biochemistry (IPB). Publication: UbiGate: a synthetic biology toolbox to analyse ubiquitination. Kowarschik K, Hoehenwarter W, Marillonnet S, Trujillo M. New Phytol. 2018 Mar;217(4):1749-1763. doi: 10.1111/nph.14900. Epub 2017 Nov 30. PubMed 29194629.
Backbone
  Vector backbone: pICH41308
  Backbone manufacturer: self-made
  Backbone size w/o insert (bp): 2251
  Vector type: Synthetic Biology
Growth in bacteria
  Bacterial resistance: Spectinomycin, 50 μg/mL
  Growth temperature: 37°C
  Growth strain: DH5alpha
  Copy number: High Copy
Gene/Insert
  Gene/Insert name: AtUBC20 (alt name: AT1G50490)
  Species: A. thaliana (mustard weed)
  Insert size (bp): 548
  Mutation: BpiI/BsaI sites removed by point-mutation
  Entrez Gene: UBC20 (a.k.a. F11F12.16, UBC20, ubiquitin-conjugating enzyme 20)
  Cloning method: Restriction Enzyme; 5′ cloning site BpiI (destroyed during cloning); 3′ cloning site BpiI (destroyed during cloning)
  Sequencing primers: 5′ moclof, agcgaggaagcggaagagcg; 3′ moclor, gccacctgacgtctaagaaacc
Terms and licenses: Academic/Nonprofit Terms; Industry Terms: Not Available to Industry
Depositor comments: release insert with BsaI and clone to Level 1 cloning vector
How to cite: pUG-UBC20 was a gift from Marco Trujillo (Addgene plasmid # 104685 ; http://n2t.net/addgene:104685 ; RRID:Addgene_104685)
