[The description below was written by a language model from this plasmid's Addgene catalogue record and pLannotate feature annotations shown in this document.]
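Description:
pUG-UBC20 is a small, high-copy Golden Gate/MoClo-style cloning module from the UbiGate toolbox, a synthetic biology parts collection built for analysing ubiquitination. It is based on the pICH41308 backbone and is maintained in E. coli through a ColE1/pUC-type origin of replication. Selection is with spectinomycin, conferred by an aadA aminoglycoside adenylyltransferase gene that lies downstream of an annotated bla (AmpR) promoter. The short integrase, gentamicin acetyltransferase, lacI and RSF ori matches picked up by automated annotation are only fragments. They most likely reflect remnants of the resistance cassette's origin and of the backbone, not functional elements.

The payload is the coding sequence of Arabidopsis thaliana UBC20 (AT1G50490), a ubiquitin-conjugating (E2) enzyme that accepts ubiquitin from the E1 and catalyses its attachment to other proteins. The insert of roughly 550 bp was introduced via BpiI sites that were destroyed during cloning, and internal BpiI and BsaI sites were removed by point mutation so that the part is compatible with type IIS assembly. No promoter, terminator or tag is annotated around the coding sequence, which fits its role as a storage module, not an expression construct. According to the depositor, the insert is released with BsaI and moved into a Level 1 cloning vector, where it would be combined with other parts into a transcription unit. The record does not specify those downstream parts.

The two available full sequences, from the depositor and from repository sequencing, differ by only two nucleotides in length. They carry the same main features, apart from the RSF ori fragment seen only in the repository sequence, and start at different positions on the circular map.
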