Features (pLannotate 1.2.2; 7 found; start..end, strand, type, name):
    110..214     +  promoter       AmpR promoter: bla
    205..285     -  CDS            int (fragment): INT2_ECOLX - Protein inferred from homology: Swiss-Prot protein existence level 3. Putative integrase believed to be involved in the insertion of antibiotic resistance genes into plasmids and transposons. From Escherichia coli.
    371..427     +  CDS            GmR (fragment): gentamycin acetyltransferase; aacC1; confers resistance to gentamycin
    434..1222    +  CDS            aadA: S3AD_ECOLX - Experimental evidence at protein level: Swiss-Prot protein existence level 1. Mediates bacterial resistance to the antibiotics streptomycin and spectinomycin. From Escherichia coli.
   1396..1984    +  rep_origin     ori: high-copy-number ColE1/pMB1/pBR322/pUC origin of replication
   2167..2216    +  CDS            lacI (fragment): lac repressor; lacI; The lac repressor binds to the lac operator to inhibit transcription in E. coli. This inhibition can be relieved by adding lactose or isopropyl-β-D-thiogalactopyranoside (IPTG).
   2233..2772    +  CDS            UBC20: UBC20_ARATH - Experimental evidence at transcript level: Swiss-Prot protein existence level 2. Accepts the ubiquitin from the E1 complex and catalyzes its covalent attachment to other proteins. From Arabidopsis thaliana (Mouse-ear cress).
>Addgene plasmid #104685 | pUG-UBC20 | depositor full sequence | sequence record 198514 | Full Sequence
GTGGCTCTTCAGTGGACGAAAGGGCCTCGTGATACGCCTATTTTTATAGGTTAATGTCATGATAATAATG
GTTTCTTAGACGTCAGGTGGCACTTTTCGGGGAAATGTGCGCGGAACCCCTATTTGTTTATTTTTCTAAA
TACATTCAAATATGTATCCGCTCATGAGACAATAACCCTGATAAATGCTTCAATAATATTGAAAAAGGAA
GAGTATGCGCTCACGCAACTGGTCCAGAACCTTGACCGAACGCAGCGGTGGTAACGGCGCAGTGGCGGTT
TTCATGGCTTGTTATGACTGTTTTTTTGGGGTACAGTCTATGCCTCGGGCATCCAAGCAGCAAGCGCGTT
ACGCCGTGGGTCGATGTTTGATGTTATGGAGCAGCAACGATGTTACGCAGCAGGGCAGTCGCCCTAAAAC
AAAGTTAAACATCATGAGGGAAGCGGTGATCGCCGAAGTATCGACTCAACTATCAGAGGTAGTTGGCGTC
ATCGAGCGCCATCTCGAACCGACGTTGCTGGCCGTACATTTGTACGGCTCCGCAGTGGATGGCGGCCTGA
AGCCACACAGCGATATTGATTTGCTGGTTACGGTGACCGTAAGGCTTGATGAAACAACGCGGCGAGCTTT
GATCAACGACCTTTTGGAAACTTCGGCTTCCCCTGGAGAGAGCGAGATTCTCCGCGCTGTAGAAGTCACC
ATTGTTGTGCACGACGACATCATTCCGTGGCGTTATCCAGCTAAGCGCGAACTGCAATTTGGAGAATGGC
AGCGCAATGACATTCTTGCAGGTATCTTCGAGCCAGCCACGATCGACATTGATCTGGCTATCTTGCTGAC
AAAAGCAAGAGAACATAGCGTTGCCTTGGTAGGTCCAGCGGCGGAGGAACTCTTTGATCCGGTTCCTGAA
CAGGATCTATTTGAGGCGCTAAATGAAACCTTAACGCTATGGAACTCGCCGCCCGACTGGGCTGGCGATG
AGCGAAATGTAGTGCTTACGTTGTCCCGCATTTGGTACAGCGCAGTAACCGGCAAAATCGCGCCGAAGGA
TGTCGCTGCCGACTGGGCAATGGAGCGCCTGCCGGCCCAGTATCAGCCCGTCATACTTGAAGCTAGACAG
GCTTATCTTGGACAAGAAGAAGATCGCTTGGCCTCGCGCGCAGATCAGTTGGAAGAATTTGTCCATTACG
TAAAAGGCGAGATCACCAAGGTAGTCGGCAAATAACTGTCAGACCAAGTTTACTCATATATACTTTAGAT
TGATTTAAAACTTCATTTTTAATTTAAAAGGATCTAGGTGAAGATCCTTTTTGATAATCTCATGACCAAA
ATCCCTTAACGTGAGTTTTCGTTCCACTGAGCGTCAGACCCCGTAGAAAAGATCAAAGGATCTTCTTGAG
ATCCTTTTTTTCTGCGCGTAATCTGCTGCTTGCAAACAAAAAAACCACCGCTACCAGCGGTGGTTTGTTT
GCCGGATCAAGAGCTACCAACTCTTTTTCCGAAGGTAACTGGCTTCAGCAGAGCGCAGATACCAAATACT
GTCCTTCTAGTGTAGCCGTAGTTAGGCCACCACTTCAAGAACTCTGTAGCACCGCCTACATACCTCGCTC
TGCTAATCCTGTTACCAGTGGCTGCTGCCAGTGGCGATAAGTCGTGTCTTACCGGGTTGGACTCAAGACG
ATAGTTACCGGATAAGGCGCAGCGGTCGGGCTGAACGGGGGGTTCGTGCACACAGCCCAGCTTGGAGCGA
ACGACCTACACCGAACTGAGATACCTACAGCGTGAGCTATGAGAAAGCGCCACGCTTCCCGAAGGGAGAA
AGGCGGACAGGTATCCGGTAAGCGGCAGGGTCGGAACAGGAGAGCGCACGAGGGAGCTTCCAGGGGGAAA
CGCCTGGTATCTTTATAGTCCTGTCGGGTTTCGCCACCTCTGACTTGAGCGTCGATTTTTGTGATGCTCG
TCAGGGGGGCGGAGCCTATGGAAAAACGCCAGCAACGCGGCCTTTTTACGGTTCCTGGCCTTTTGCTGGC
CTTTTGCTCACATGTTCTTTCCTGCGTTATCCCCTGATTCTGTGGATAACCGTATTACCGCCTTTGAGTG
AGCTGATACCGCTCGCCGCAGCCGAACGACCGAGCGCAGCGAGTCAGTGAGCGAGGAAGCGGAAGAGCGC
CCAATACGCAAACCGCCTCTCCCCGCGCGTTGGCCGATTCATTAATCACTCTGTGGTCTCAAATGGCCGC
CGTAAATGGATATCAGGGAAATACTCCGGCAGATCCTCCGGCGTCTAATGGATCAAAACAACCTGCGGCT
CCGACCAAGACTGTTGACAGCCAATCTGTTCTCAAAAGACTGCAATCTGAATTGATGGGCTTGATGATGG
GCGGTGGTCCAGGAATATCGGCTTTCCCTGAGGAGGACAACATATTCTGCTGGAAAGGGACAATAACAGG
AAGCAAAGATACTGTGTTTGAAGGAACTGAGTACAGACTCTCACTCTCTTTCTCCAATGACTATCCTTTC
AAGCCTCCAAAGGTTAAGTTTGAGACATGTTGCTTCCACCCCAATGTTGATGTCTATGGCAATATCTGCT
TAGACATTCTTCAGGATAAGTGGTCATCTGCTTACGATGTGAGGACGATACTACTATCGATTCAGAGCCT
CCTGGGAGAACCGAACATCAGTTCACCATTGAACACTCAAGCAGCTCAGCTTTGGAGTAACCAAGAAGAG
TACAGGAAGATGGTTGAGAAGCTTTACAAGCCTCCAAGTGCATGAGCTTTGAGACCACGAA
