Features (pLannotate 1.2.2; 8 found; start..end, strand, type, name):
      1..63      +  rep_origin     RSF ori (fragment): Plasmids containing the RSF 1030 origin of replication can be propagated in E. coli cells that contain additional plasmids with compatible origins.
     65..114     +  CDS            lacI (fragment): lac repressor; lacI; The lac repressor binds to the lac operator to inhibit transcription in E. coli. This inhibition can be relieved by adding lactose or isopropyl-β-D-thiogalactopyranoside (IPTG).
    131..670     +  CDS            UBC20: UBC20_ARATH - Experimental evidence at transcript level: Swiss-Prot protein existence level 2. Accepts the ubiquitin from the E1 complex and catalyzes its covalent attachment to other proteins. From Arabidopsis thaliana (Mouse-ear cress).
    799..903     +  promoter       AmpR promoter: bla
    894..974     -  CDS            int (fragment): INT2_ECOLX - Protein inferred from homology: Swiss-Prot protein existence level 3. Putative integrase believed to be involved in the insertion of antibiotic resistance genes into plasmids and transposons. From Escherichia coli.
   1062..1118    +  CDS            GmR (fragment): gentamycin acetyltransferase; aacC1; confers resistance to gentamycin
   1125..1913    +  CDS            aadA: S3AD_ECOLX - Experimental evidence at protein level: Swiss-Prot protein existence level 1. Mediates bacterial resistance to the antibiotics streptomycin and spectinomycin. From Escherichia coli.
   2087..2675    +  rep_origin     ori: high-copy-number ColE1/pMB1/pBR322/pUC origin of replication
>Addgene plasmid #104685 | pUG-UBC20 | addgene full sequence | sequence record 207056 | Addgene NGS Result
CTGATACCGCTCGCCGCAGCCGAACGACCGAGCGCAGCGAGTCAGTGAGCGAGGAAGCGGAAGAGCGCCC
AATACGCAAACCGCCTCTCCCCGCGCGTTGGCCGATTCATTAATCACTCTGTGGTCTCAAATGGCCGCCG
TAAATGGATATCAGGGAAATACTCCGGCAGATCCTCCGGCGTCTAATGGATCAAAACAACCTGCGGCTCC
GACCAAGACTGTTGACAGCCAATCTGTTCTCAAAAGACTGCAATCTGAATTGATGGGCTTGATGATGGGC
GGTGGTCCAGGAATATCGGCTTTCCCTGAGGAGGACAACATATTCTGCTGGAAAGGGACAATAACAGGAA
GCAAAGATACTGTGTTTGAAGGAACTGAGTACAGACTCTCACTCTCTTTCTCCAATGACTATCCTTTCAA
GCCTCCAAAGGTTAAGTTTGAGACATGTTGCTTCCACCCCAATGTTGATGTCTATGGCAATATCTGCTTA
GACATTCTTCAGGATAAGTGGTCATCTGCTTACGATGTGAGGACGATACTACTATCGATTCAGAGCCTCC
TGGGAGAACCGAACATCAGTTCACCATTGAACACTCAAGCAGCTCAGCTTTGGAGTAACCAAGAAGAGTA
CAGGAAGATGGTTGAGAAGCTTTACAAGCCTCCAAGTGCATGAGCTTTGAGACCACGAAGTGGCTCTTCA
GTGGACGAAAGGGCCTCGTGATACGCCTATTTTTATAGGTTAATGTCATGATAATAATGGTTTCTTAGAC
GTCAGGTGGCACTTTTCGGGGAAATGTGCGCGGAACCCCTATTTGTTTATTTTTCTAAATACATTCAAAT
ATGTATCCGCTCATGAGACAATAACCCTGATAAATGCTTCAATAATATTGAAAAAGGAAGAGTATGCGCT
CACGCAACTGGTCCAGAACCTTGACCGAACGCAGCGGTGGTAACGGCGCAGTGGCGGTTTTCATGGCTTG
TTATGACTGTTTTTTTTTGGGGTACAGTCTATGCCTCGGGCATCCAAGCAGCAAGCGCGTTACGCCGTGG
GTCGATGTTTGATGTTATGGAGCAGCAACGATGTTACGCAGCAGGGCAGTCGCCCTAAAACAAAGTTAAA
CATCATGAGGGAAGCGGTGATCGCCGAAGTATCGACTCAACTATCAGAGGTAGTTGGCGTCATCGAGCGC
CATCTCGAACCGACGTTGCTGGCCGTACATTTGTACGGCTCCGCAGTGGATGGCGGCCTGAAGCCACACA
GCGATATTGATTTGCTGGTTACGGTGACCGTAAGGCTTGATGAAACAACGCGGCGAGCTTTGATCAACGA
CCTTTTGGAAACTTCGGCTTCCCCTGGAGAGAGCGAGATTCTCCGCGCTGTAGAAGTCACCATTGTTGTG
CACGACGACATCATTCCGTGGCGTTATCCAGCTAAGCGCGAACTGCAATTTGGAGAATGGCAGCGCAATG
ACATTCTTGCAGGTATCTTCGAGCCAGCCACGATCGACATTGATCTGGCTATCTTGCTGACAAAAGCAAG
AGAACATAGCGTTGCCTTGGTAGGTCCAGCGGCGGAGGAACTCTTTGATCCGGTTCCTGAACAGGATCTA
TTTGAGGCGCTAAATGAAACCTTAACGCTATGGAACTCGCCGCCCGACTGGGCTGGCGATGAGCGAAATG
TAGTGCTTACGTTGTCCCGCATTTGGTACAGCGCAGTAACCGGCAAAATCGCGCCGAAGGATGTCGCTGC
CGACTGGGCAATGGAGCGCCTGCCGGCCCAGTATCAGCCCGTCATACTTGAAGCTAGACAGGCTTATCTT
GGACAAGAAGAAGATCGCTTGGCCTCGCGCGCAGATCAGTTGGAAGAATTTGTCCATTACGTAAAAGGCG
AGATCACCAAGGTAGTCGGCAAATAACTGTCAGACCAAGTTTACTCATATATACTTTAGATTGATTTAAA
ACTTCATTTTTAATTTAAAAGGATCTAGGTGAAGATCCTTTTTGATAATCTCATGACCAAAATCCCTTAA
CGTGAGTTTTCGTTCCACTGAGCGTCAGACCCCGTAGAAAAGATCAAAGGATCTTCTTGAGATCCTTTTT
TTCTGCGCGTAATCTGCTGCTTGCAAACAAAAAAACCACCGCTACCAGCGGTGGTTTGTTTGCCGGATCA
AGAGCTACCAACTCTTTTTCCGAAGGTAACTGGCTTCAGCAGAGCGCAGATACCAAATACTGTTCTTCTA
GTGTAGCCGTAGTTAGGCCACCACTTCAAGAACTCTGTAGCACCGCCTACATACCTCGCTCTGCTAATCC
TGTTACCAGTGGCTGCTGCCAGTGGCGATAAGTCGTGTCTTACCGGGTTGGACTCAAGACGATAGTTACC
GGATAAGGCGCAGCGGTCGGGCTGAACGGGGGGTTCGTGCACACAGCCCAGCTTGGAGCGAACGACCTAC
ACCGAACTGAGATACCTACAGCGTGAGCTATGAGAAAGCGCCACGCTTCCCGAAGGGAGAAAGGCGGACA
GGTATCCGGTAAGCGGCAGGGTCGGAACAGGAGAGCGCACGAGGGAGCTTCCAGGGGGAAACGCCTGGTA
TCTTTATAGTCCTGTCGGGTTTCGCCACCTCTGACTTGAGCGTCGATTTTTGTGATGCTCGTCAGGGGGG
CGGAGCCTATGGAAAAACGCCAGCAACGCGGCCTTTTTACGGTTCCTGGCCTTTTGCTGGCCTTTTGCTC
ACATGTTCTTTCCTGCGTTATCCCCTGATTCTGTGGATAACCGTATTACCGCCTTTGAGTGAG
